>Addgene plasmid #73802 | Nabi2.226 | depositor full sequence | sequence record 136841 | Nabi2.226 sequence 7622 bps
GACGGATCGGGAGATCTCCCGATCCCCTATGGTGCACTCTCAGTACAATCTGCTCTGATGCCGCATAGTT
AAGCCAGTATCTGCTCCCTGCTTGTGTGTTGGAGGTCGCTGAGTAGTGCGCGAGCAAAATTTAAGCTACA
ACAAGGCAAGGCTTGACCGACAATTGCATGAAGAATCTGCTTAGGGTTAGGCGTTTTGCGCTGCTTCGCG
ATGTACGGGCCAGATATACGCGTTGACATTGATTATTGACTAGTTATTAATAGTAATCAATTACGGGGTC
ATTAGTTCATAGCCCATATATGGAGTTCCGCGTTACATAACTTACGGTAAATGGCCCGCCTGGCTGACCG
CCCAACGACCCCCGCCCATTGACGTCAATAATGACGTATGTTCCCATAGTAACGCCAATAGGGACTTTCC
ATTGACGTCAATGGGTGGAGTATTTACGGTAAACTGCCCACTTGGCAGTACATCAAGTGTATCATATGCC
AAGTACGCCCCCTATTGACGTCAATGACGGTAAATGGCCCGCCTGGCATTATGCCCAGTACATGACCTTA
TGGGACTTTCCTACTTGGCAGTACATCTACGTATTAGTCATCGCTATTACCATGGTGATGCGGTTTTGGC
AGTACATCAATGGGCGTGGATAGCGGTTTGACTCACGGGGATTTCCAAGTCTCCACCCCATTGACGTCAA
TGGGAGTTTGTTTTGGCACCAAAATCAACGGGACTTTCCAAAATGTCGTAACAACTCCGCCCCATTGACG
CAAATGGGCGGTAGGCGTGTACGGTGGGAGGTCTATATAAGCAGAGCTCTCTGGCTAACTAGAGAACCCA
CTGCTTACTGGCTTATCGAAATTAATACGACTCACTATAGGGAGACCCAAGCTGGCTAGCGTTTATGGAG
GGATTCGACGGTTCAGATTTTAGTCCTCCAGCTGATTTAGTTGGCGTTGACGGTGCAGTCATGCGGAACG
TCGTTGACGTCACGATAAATGGTGACGTCACTGCTCCGCCGAAAGCTGCGCCAAGAAAAAGTGAATCGGT
AAAGAAAGTTCATTGGAATGATGTAGACCAAGGACCGAGTGAAAAACCAGAGACAAGACAGGAGGAACGA
ATAGATATACCCGAGATTTCAGGTCTATGGTGGGGCGAGAATGAACATGGAGTGATGGTGAGCAAGGGCG
AGGAGCTGTTCACCGGGGTGGTGCCCATCCTGGTCGAGCTGGACGGCGACGTAAACGGCCACAAGTTCAG
CGTCCGCGGCGAGGGCGAGGGCGATGCCACCAACGGCAAGCTGACCCTGAAGTTCATCTGCACCACCGGC
AAGCTGCCCGTGCCCTGGCCCACCCTCGTGACCACCTTCGGCTACGGCGTGGCCTGCTTCAGCCGCTACC
CCGACCACATGAAGCAGCACGACTTCTTCAAGTCCGCCATGCCCGAAGGCTACGTCCAGGAGCGCACCAT
CTCTTTCAAGGACGACGGTACCTACAAGACCCGCGCCGAGGTGAAGTTCGAGGGCGACACCCTGGTGAAC
CGCATCGAGCTGAAGGGCATCGACTTCAAGGAGGACGGCAACATCCTGGGGCACAAGCTGGAGTACAACT
TCAACAGCCACAACGTCTATATCACGGCCGACAAGCAGAAGAACGGCATCAAGGCTAACTTCAAGATCCG
CCACAACGTTGAGGACGGCAGCGTGCAGCTCGCCGACCACTACCAGCAGAACACCCCCATCGGCGACGGC
CCCGTGCTGCTGCCCGACAACCACTACCTGAGCCATCAGTCCGCCCTGAGCAAAGACCCCAACGAGAAGC
GCGATCACATGGTCCTGCTGGAGTTCGTGACCGCCGCCGACGATGGGAGAATGGAGATACCTACTACTGG
TGTAGGTCGCGTCCAGTTTCGTGTCCGAGCAGTGATTGATCATCTAGGGATGCGAGTCTTTGGAGTCTTC
CTAATTTTCTTGGACATCATCCTCATGATCATTGATCTCAGTCTTCCAGGAAAAAGTGAATCTTCACAAT
CCTTTTATGACGGGATGGCTTTGGCTCTTTCTTGTTATTTCATGCTGGATTTAGGATTAAGGATATTTGC
CTACGGGCCCAAGAATTTCTTCACCAACCCCTGGGAGGTTGCTGATGGTTTGATTATCGTTGTCACATTC
GTCGTCACGATATTTTACACTGTGTTAGATGAATACGTGCAAGAAACAGGAGCCGATGGTTTGGGGCAAT
TGGTTGTGTTGGCCCGTTTGCTGCGTGTGGTTCGATTAGCAAGAATATTTTATTCCCACCAACAAATGAA
GGCTTCAAGCAGAATGGTGTCTAAGGGCGAAGAGCTGATCAAGGAAAATATGCGTATGAAGGTGGTCATG
GAAGGTTCGGTCAACGGCCACCAATTCAAATGCACAGGTGAAGGAGAAGGCAATCCGTACATGGGAACTC
AAACCATGAGGATCAAAGTCATCGAGGGAGGACCCCTGCCATTTGCCTTTGACATTCTTGCCACGTCGTT
CATGTATGGCAGCCGTACTTTTATCAAGTACCCGAAAGGCATTCCTGATTTCTTTAAACAGTCCTTTCCT
GAGGGTTTTACTTGGGAAAGAGTTACGAGATACGAAGATGGTGGAGTCGTCACCGTCATGCAGGACACCA
GCCTTGAGGATGGCTGTCTCGTTTACCACGTCCAAGTCAGAGGGGTAAACTTTCCCTCCAATGGTCCCGT
GATGCAGAAGAAGACCAAGGGTTGGGAGCCTAATACAGAGATGATGTATCCAGCAGATGGTGGTCTGAGG
GGATACACTCATATGGCACTGAAAGTTGATGGTGGTGGCCATCTGTCTTGCTCTTTCGTAACAACTTACA
GGTCAAAAAAGACCGTCGGGAACATCAAGATGCCCGGTATCCATGCCGTTGATCACCGCCTGGAAAGGTT
AGAGGAAAGTGACAATGAAATGTTCGTAGTACAACGCGAACACGCAGTTGCCAAGTTCGCCGGGCTTGGT
GGTGGGATGGACGAGCTGTACAAGTAATAGGCGCGCCCTCGACTGTGCCTTCTAGTTGCCAGCCATCTGT
TGTTTGCCCCTCCCCCGTGCCTTCCTTGACCCTGGAAGGTGCCACTCCCACTGTCCTTTCCTAATAAAAT
GAGGAAATTGCATCGCATTGTCTGAGTAGGTGTCATTCTATTCTGGGGGGTGGGGTGGGGCAGGACAGCA
AGGGGGAGGATTGGGAAGACAATAGCAGGCATGCTGGGGATGCGGTGGGCTCTATGGCTTCTGAGGCGGA
AAGAACCAGCTGGGGCTCTAGGGGGTATCCCC
[124 nt withheld, positions 3323-3446]
C
[91 nt withheld, positions 3448-3538]
A
[49 nt withheld, positions 3540-3588]
CCTTTGACGTTGGAGTCCACGTTCTTT
[37 nt withheld, positions 3616-3652]
ACCCTATCTCGGTCTATTCTTTTGATTTATAAGGGATTTTGCCGATTTCGGCCTATTGGTTAAAAAATGA
GCTGATTTAACAAAAATTTAACGCGAATTAATTCTGTGGAATGTGTGTCAGTTAGGGTGTGGAAAGTCCC
CAGGCTCCCCAGCAGGCAGAAGTATGCAAAGCATGCATCTCAATTAGTCAGCAACCAGGTGTGGAAAGTC
CCCAGGCTCCCCAGCAGGCAGAAGTATGCAAAGCATGCATCTCAATTAGTCAGCAACCATAGTCCCGCCC
CTAACTCCGCCCATCCCGCCCCTAACTCCGCCCAGTTCCGCCCATTCTCCGCCCCATGGCTGACTAATTT
TTTTTATTTATGCAGAGGCCGAGGCCGCCTCTGCCTCTGAGCTATTCCAGAAGTAGTGAGGAGGCTTTTT
TGGAGGCCTAGGCTTTTGCAAAAAGCTCCCGGGAGCTTGTATATCCATTTTCGGATCTGATCAGCACGTG
ATGAAAAAGCCTGAACTCACCGCGACGTCTGTCGAGAAGTTTCTGATCGAAAAGTTCGACAGCGTCTCCG
ACCTGATGCAGCTCTCGGAGGGCGAAGAATCTCGTGCTTTCAGCTTCGATGTAGGAGGGCGTGGATATGT
CCTGCGGGTAAATAGCTGCGCCGATGGTTTCTACAAAGATCGTTATGTTTATCGGCACTTTGCATCGGCC
GCGCTCCCGATTCCGGAAGTGCTTGACATTGGGGAATTCAGCGAGAGCCTGACCTATTGCATCTCCCGCC
GTGCACAGGGTGTCACGTTGCAAGACCTGCCTGAAACCGAACTGCCCGCTGTTCTGCAGCCGGTCGCGGA
GGCCATGGATGCGATCGCTGCGGCCGATCTTAGCCAGACGAGCGGGTTCGGCCCATTCGGACCGCAAGGA
ATCGGTCAATACACTACATGGCGTGATTTCATATGCGCGATTGCTGATCCCCATGTGTATCACTGGCAAA
CTGTGATGGACGACACCGTCAGTGCGTCCGTCGCGCAGGCTCTCGATGAGCTGATGCTTTGGGCCGAGGA
CTGCCCCGAAGTCCGGCACCTCGTGCACGCGGATTTCGGCTCCAACAATGTCCTGACGGACAATGGCCGC
ATAACAGCGGTCATTGACTGGAGCGAGGCGATGTTCGGGGATTCCCAATACGAGGTCGCCAACATCTTCT
TCTGGAGGCCGTGGTTGGCTTGTATGGAGCAGCAGACGCGCTACTTCGAGCGGAGGCATCCGGAGCTTGC
AGGATCGCCGCGGCTCCGGGCGTATATGCTCCGCATTGGTCTTGACCAACTCTATCAGAGCTTGGTTGAC
GGCAATTTCGATGATGCAGCTTGGGCGCAGGGTCGATGCGACGCAATCGTCCGATCCGGAGCCGGGACTG
TCGGGCGTACACAAATCGCCCGCAGAAGCGCGGCCGTCTGGACCGATGGCTGTGTAGAAGTACTCGCCGA
TAGTGGAAACCGACGCCCCAGCACTCGTCCGAGGGCAAAGGAATAGCACGTGCTACGAGATTTCGATTCC
ACCGCCGCCTTCTATGAAAGGTTGGGCTTCGGAATCGTTTTCCGGGACGCCGGCTGGATGATCCTCCAGC
GCGGGGATCTCATGCTGGAGTTCTTCGCCCACCCCAACTTGTTTATTGCAGCTTATAATGGTTACAAATA
AAGCAATAGCATCACAAATTTCACAAATAAAGCATTTTTTTCACTGCATTCTAGTTGTGGTTTGTCCAAA
CTCATCAATGTATCTTATCATGTCTGTATACCGTCGACCTCTAGCTAGAGCTTGGCGTAATCATGGTCAT
AGCTGTTTCCTGTGTGAAATTGTTATCCGCTCACAATTCCACACAACATACGAGCCGGAAGCATAAAGTG
TAAAGCCTGGGGTGCCTAATGAGTGAGCTAACTCACATTAATTGCGTTGCGCTCACTGCCCGCTTTCCAG
TCGGGAAACCTGTCGTGCCAGCTGCATTAATGAATCGGCCAACGCGCGGGGAGAGGCGGTTTGCGTATTG
GGCGCTCTTCCGCTTCCTCGCTCACTGACTCGCTGCGCTCGGTCGTTCGGCTGCGGCGAGCGGTATCAGC
TCACTCAAAGGCGGTAATACGGTTATCCACAGAATCAGGGGATAACGCAGGAAAGAACATGTGAGCAAAA
GGCCAGCAAAAGGCCAGGAACCGTAAAAAGGCCGCGTTGCTGGCGTTTTTCCATAGGCTCCGCCCCCCTG
ACGAGCATCACAAAAATCGACGCTCAAGTCAGAGGTGGCGAAACCCGACAGGACTATAAAGATACCAGGC
GTTTCCCCCTGGAAGCTCCCTCGTGCGCTCTCCTGTTCCGACCCTGCCGCTTACCGGATACCTGTCCGCC
TTTCTCCCTTCGGGAAGCGTGGCGCTTTCTCATAGCTCACGCTGTAGGTATCTCAGTTCGGTGTAGGTCG
TTCGCTCCAAGCTGGGCTGTGTGCACGAACCCCCCGTTCAGCCCGACCGCTGCGCCTTATCCGGTAACTA
TCGTCTTGAGTCCAACCCGGTAAGACACGACTTATCGCCACTGGCAGCAGCCACTGGTAACAGGATTAGC
AGAGCGAGGTATGTAGGCGGTGCTACAGAGTTCTTGAAGTGGTGGCCTAACTACGGCTACACTAGAAGAA
CAGTATTTGGTATCTGCGCTCTGCTGAAGCCAGTTACCTTCGGAAAAAGAGTTGGTAGCTCTTGATCCGG
CAAACAAACCACCGCTGGTAGCGGTTTTTTTGTTTGCAAGCAGCAGATTACGCGCAGAAAAAAAGGATCT
CAAGAAGATCCTTTGATCTTTTCTACGGGGTCTGACGCTCAGTGGAACGAAAACTCACGTTAAGGGATTT
TGGTCATGAGATTATCAAAAAGGATCTTCACCTAGATCCTTTTAAATTAAAAATGAAGTTTTAAATCAAT
CTAAAGTATATATGAGTAAACTTGGTCTGACAGTTACCAATGCTTAATCAGTGAGGCACCTATCTCAGCG
ATCTGTCTATTTCGTTCATCCATAGTTGCCTGACTCCCCGTCGTGTAGATAACTACGATACGGGAGGGCT
TACCATCTGGCCCCAGTGCTGCAATGATACCGCGAGACCCACGCTCACCGGCTCCAGATTTATCAGCAAT
AAACCAGCCAGCCGGAAGGGCCGAGCGCAGAAGTGGTCCTGCAACTTTATCCGCCTCCATCCAGTCTATT
AATTGTTGCCGGGAAGCTAGAGTAAGTAGTTCGCCAGTTAATAGTTTGCGCAACGTTGTTGCCATTGCTA
CAGGCATCGTGGTGTCACGCTCGTCGTTTGGTATGGCTTCATTCAGCTCCGGTTCCCAACGATCAAGGCG
AGTTACATGATCCCCCATGTTGTGCAAAAAAGCGGTTAGCTCCTTCGGTCCTCCGATCGTTGTCAGAAGT
AAGTTGGCCGCAGTGTTATCACTCATGGTTATGGCAGCACTGCATAATTCTCTTACTGTCATGCCATCCG
TAAGATGCTTTTCTGTGACTGGTGAGTACTCAACCAAGTCATTCTGAGAATAGTGTATGCGGCGACCGAG
TTGCTCTTGCCCGGCGTCAATACGGGATAATACCGCGCCACATAGCAGAACTTTAAAAGTGCTCATCATT
GGAAAACGTTCTTCGGGGCGAAAACTCTCAAGGATCTTACCGCTGTTGAGATCCAGTTCGATGTAACCCA
CTCGTGCACCCAACTGATCTTCAGCATCTTTTACTTTCACCAGCGTTTCTGGGTGAGCAAAAACAGGAAG
GCAAAATGCCGCAAAAAAGGGAATAAGGGCGACACGGAAATGTTGAATACTCATACTCTTCCTTTTTCAA
TATTATTGAAGCATTTATCAGGGTTATTGTCTCATGAGCGGATACATATTTGAATGTATTTAGAAAAATA
AACAAATAGGGGTTCCGCGCACATTTCCCCGAAAAGTGCCACCTGACGTC
Features (pLannotate 1.2.2; 21 found; start..end, strand, type, name):
     28..80      -  misc_feature   bom (fragment): basis of mobility region from pBR322
    235..614     +  enhancer       CMV enhancer: human cytomegalovirus immediate early enhancer
    615..818     +  promoter       CMV promoter: human cytomegalovirus (CMV) immediate early promoter
    814..847     +  LTR            5' LTR (truncated) (fragment): truncated 5' long terminal repeat (LTR) from HIV-1
    863..881     +  promoter       T7 promoter: promoter for bacteriophage T7 RNA polymerase
   1175..1859    +  CDS            Clover (fragment): bright green-yellow fluorescent protein derived from GFP (Lam et al., 2012)
   2324..3034    +  CDS            mRuby2: mRuby2 is a basic (constitutively fluorescent) red fluorescent protein published in 2012, derived from Entacmaea quadricolor. It has moderate acid sensitivity.
   3053..3277    +  polyA_signal   bGH poly(A) signal: bovine growth hormone polyadenylation signal
   3281..3302    +  promoter       SV40 promoter (fragment): SV40 enhancer and early promoter
   3323..3751    +  rep_origin     f1 ori (sequence partly withheld): f1 bacteriophage origin of replication; arrow indicates direction of (+) strand synthesis
   3765..4094    +  promoter       SV40 promoter: SV40 enhancer and early promoter
   4143..5168    +  CDS            HygR: aminoglycoside phosphotransferase from E. coli; aph(4)-Ia; confers resistance to hygromycin
   5178..5303    +  CDS            ble (fragment): BLE_KLEPN - Experimental evidence at protein level: Swiss-Prot protein existence level 1. Binding protein with a strong affinity to the bleomycin family of antibiotics. Binds to CL990; an antimitotic-antibiotic compound. From Klebsiella pneumoniae.
   5298..5419    +  polyA_signal   SV40 poly(A) signal: SV40 polyadenylation signal
   5492..5508    -  protein_bind   lac operator: The lac repressor binds to the lac operator to inhibit transcription in E. coli. This inhibition can be relieved by adding lactose or isopropyl-β-D-thiogalactopyranoside (IPTG). lac repressor encoded by lacI
   5516..5546    -  promoter       lac promoter: promoter for the E. coli lac operon
   5561..5582    -  protein_bind   CAP binding site: CAP binding activates transcription in the presence of cAMP. E. coli catabolite activator protein
   5595..5687    -  CDS            lacI (fragment): lac repressor; lacI; The lac repressor binds to the lac operator to inhibit transcription in E. coli. This inhibition can be relieved by adding lactose or isopropyl-β-D-thiogalactopyranoside (IPTG).
   5870..6455    -  rep_origin     ori: high-copy-number ColE1/pMB1/pBR322/pUC origin of replication
   6626..7486    -  CDS            AmpR: β-lactamase; bla; confers resistance to ampicillin, carbenicillin, and related antibiotics
   7487..7591    -  promoter       AmpR promoter: bla
