[The description below was written by a language model from this plasmid's Addgene catalogue record and pLannotate feature annotations shown in this document.]
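Description:
Nabi2.226 is a mammalian expression plasmid built on the pUB2.1 backbone (total size 7,622 bp) that encodes a genetically encoded, FRET-based fluorescent protein voltage sensor. The feature table shows a layout typical of a pcDNA-style vector. A human CMV immediate-early enhancer and promoter drive the insert, with a T7 promoter just downstream and a bovine growth hormone polyadenylation signal terminating the transcript. In bacteria the plasmid is maintained through a high-copy ColE1/pUC-type origin and selected with ampicillin via the β-lactamase gene. An f1 origin is also present. A separate SV40 early promoter drives a hygromycin resistance gene followed by an SV40 poly(A) signal, which could allow selection of stably transfected mammalian cells, although the record does not describe such use. Short annotated fragments (HIV-1 LTR, ble, lacI, bom) appear to be backbone remnants or partial matches rather than functional elements.

The payload is a single fusion protein in which the green-yellow fluorescent protein Clover and the red fluorescent protein mRuby2 are inserted at different positions in the voltage-sensing domain of the Ciona voltage-sensitive protein. The annotation picks up only the two fluorescent protein coding regions. The unannotated stretches before Clover and between Clover and mRuby2 presumably correspond to the Ciona voltage-sensing domain segments, but the exact insertion sites are not stated. Clover and mRuby2 are an established FRET donor–acceptor pair, so voltage-driven conformational changes in the sensing domain are expected to alter energy transfer between them and give an optical readout of membrane potential. The construct comes from work aimed at developing faster fluorescent voltage sensors by optimising FRET interactions.
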