Addgene plasmid #73802: Nabi2.226
Purpose: Nabi2.226 is a FRET (Förster Resonance Energy Transfer)-based protein voltage sensor. This probe contains Clover and mRuby2 inserted at different locations in the Ciona voltage sensitive domain.
Depositing lab: Bradley Baker. Depositing organization: Korea Institute of Science and Technology. Publication: Developing Fast Fluorescent Protein Voltage Sensors by Optimizing FRET Interactions. Sung U, Sepehri-Rad M, Piao HH, Jin L, Hughes T, Cohen LB, Baker BJ. PLoS One. 2015 Nov 20;10(11):e0141585. doi: 10.1371/journal.pone.0141585. eCollection 2015. PubMed 26587834.
Backbone
  Vector backbone: pUB2.1
  Backbone size w/o insert (bp): 5500
  Total vector size (bp): 7622
  Vector type: Mammalian Expression
Growth in bacteria
  Bacterial resistance: Ampicillin, 100 μg/mL
  Growth temperature: 37°C
  Growth strain: DH5alpha
  Copy number: Unknown
Gene/Insert
  Gene/Insert name: Nabi2.226
Terms and licenses: Academic/Nonprofit Terms; Industry Terms: Not Available to Industry
How to cite: Nabi2.226 was a gift from Bradley Baker (Addgene plasmid # 73802 ; http://n2t.net/addgene:73802 ; RRID:Addgene_73802)
