>Addgene plasmid #73802 | Nabi2.226 | addgene partial sequence | sequence record 140304 | CMV-F 5'-CGCAAATGGGCGGTAGGCGTG-3'
CTATATAAGCAGAGCTCTCTGGCTAACTAGAGAACCCACTGCTTACTGGCTTATCGAAATTAATACGACT
CACTATAGGGAGACCCAAGCTGGCTAGCGTTTATGGAGGGATTCGACGGTTCAGATTTTAGTCCTCCAGC
TGATTTAGTTGGCGTTGACGGTGCAGTCATGCGGAACGTCGTTGACGTCACGATAAATGGTGACGTCACT
GCTCCGCCGAAAGCTGCGCCAAGAAAAAGTGAATCGGTAAAGAAAGTTCATTGGAATGATGTAGACCAAG
GACCGAGTGAAAAACCAGAGACAAGACAGGAGGAACGAATAGATATACCCGAGATTTCAGGTCTATGGTG
GGGCGAGAATGAACATGGAGTGATGGTGAGCAAGGGCGAGGAGCTGTTCACCGGGGTGGTGCCCATCCTG
GTCGAGCTGGACGGCGACGTAAACGGCCACAAGTTCAGCGTCCGCGGCGAGGGCGAGGGCGATGCCACCA
ACGGCAAGCTGACCCTGAAGTTCATCTGCACCACCGGCAAGCTGCCCGTGCCCTGGCCCACCCTCGTGAC
CACCTTCGGCTACGGCGTGGCCTGCTTCAGCCGCTACCCCGACCACATGAAGCAGCACGACTTCTTCAAG
TCCGCCATGCCCGAAGGCTACGTCCAGGAGCGCACCATCTCTTTCAAGGACGACGGTACCTACAAGACCC
GCGCCGAGGTGAAGTTCGAGGGCGACACCCTGGTGAACCGCATCGAGCTGAAGGGCATCGACTTCAAGGA
GGACGGCAACATCCTGGGGCACAAGCTGGAGTACAACTTCAACAGCCACAACGTCTATATCACGGCCGAC
AAGCAGAAGAACGGCATCAAGGCTAACTTCAAGATCCGCCACAACGTTGAGGACGGCAGCGTGCAGCTCG
CCGACCACTACCAGCAGAACACCCCCATCGGCGACGGCCCCGTGCTGCTGCCCGACAACCACTACCTGAG
CCATCAGTCCGCCCTGAGCAAAGACCCCAACGAGAAGCGCGATCACATGGTCCTGCTGGAGTTCGTGACC
GCCGCCGACGATGGGAGAATGGAGAT
