>Addgene plasmid #73802 | Nabi2.226 | addgene partial sequence | sequence record 140305 | mRuby2-R 5'- tccctcgatgactttgatcc-3'
GTACGGATTGCCTTCTCCTTCACCTGTGCATTTGAATTGGTGGCCGTTGACCGAACCTTCCATGACCACC
TTCATACGCATATTTTCCTTGATCAGCTCTTCGCCCTTAGACACCATTCTGCTTGAAGCCTTCATTTGTT
GGTGGGAATAAAATATTCTTGCTAATCGAACCACACGCAGCAAACGGGCCAACACAACCAATTGCCCCAA
ACCATCGGCTCCTGTTTCTTGCACGTATTCATCTAACACAGTGTAAAATATCGTGACGACGAATGTGACA
ACGATAATCAAACCATCAGCAACCTCCCAGGGGTTGGTGAAGAAATTCTTGGGCCCGTAGGCAAATATCC
TTAATCCTAAATCCAGCATGAAATAACAAGAAAGAGCCAAAGCCATCCCGTCATAAAAGGATTGTGAAGA
TTCACTTTTTCCTGGAAGACTGAGATCAATGATCATGAGGATGATGTCCAAGAAAATTAGGAAGACTCCA
AAGACTCGCATCCCTAGATGATCAATCACTGCTCGGACACGAAACTGGACGCGACCTACACCAGTAGTAG
GTATCTCCATTCTCCCATCGTCGGCGGCGGTCACGAACTCCAGCAGGACCATGTGATCGCGCTTCTCGTT
GGGGTCTTTGCTCAGGGCGGACTGATGGCTCAGGTAGTGGTTGTCGGGCAGCAGCACGGGGCCGTCGCCG
ATGGGGGTGTTCTGCTGGTAGTGGTCGGCGAGCTGCACGCTGCCGTCCTCAACGTTGTGGCGGATCTTGA
AGTTAGCCTTGATGCCGTTCTTCTGCTTGTCGGCCGTGATATAGACGTTGTGGCTGTTGAAGTTGTACTC
CAGCTTGTGCCCCAGGATGTTGCCGTCCTCCTTGAAGTCGATGCCCTTCAGCTCGATGCGGTTCACCAGG
GTGTCGCCCTCGAACTTCACCTCGGCGCGGGTCTTGTAGGTACCGTCGTCCTTGAAAGAGATGGTGCGCT
CCTGGACGTAGCCTTCGGGCATGGCGGACTTGAAGAAGTCGTGCTGCTTCATGTGGTCGGGGTAGCGGCT
GAAGCAG
