>Addgene plasmid #73802 | Nabi2.226 | addgene partial sequence | sequence record 140770 | F1ori-R 5'-AGGGAAGAAAGCGAAAGGAG-3'
[69 nt withheld, positions 1-69]
GGGGATACCCCCTAGAGCCCCAGCTGGTTCTTTCCGCCTCAGAAGCCATAGAGCCCACCGCATCCCCAGC
ATGCCTGCTATTGTCTTCCCAATCCTCCCCCTTGCTGTCCTGCCCCACCCCACCCCCCAGAATAGAATGA
CACCTACTCAGACAATGCGATGCAATTTCCTCATTTTATTAGGAAAGGACAGTGGGAGTGGCACCTTCCA
GGGTCAAGGAAGGCACGGGGGAGGGGCAAACAACAGATGGCTGGCAACTAGAAGGCACAGTCGAGGGCGC
GCCTATTACTTGTACAGCTCGTCCATCCCACCACCAAGCCCGGCGAACTTGGCAACTGCGTGTTCGCGTT
GTACTACGAACATTTCATTGTCACTTTCCTCTAACCTTTCCAGGCGGTGATCAACGGCATGGATACCGGG
CATCTTGATGTTCCCGACGGTCTTTTTTGACCTGTAAGTTGTTACGAAAGAGCAAGACAGATGGCCACCA
CCATCAACTTTCAGTGCCATATGAGTGTATCCCCTCAGACCACCATCTGCTGGATACATCATCTCTGTAT
TAGGCTCCCAACCCTTGGTCTTCTTCTGCATCACGGGACCATTGGAGGGAAAGTTTACCCCTCTGACTTG
GACGTGGTAAACGAGACAGCCATCCTCAAGGCTGGTGTCCTGCATGACGGTGACGACTCCACCATCTTCG
TATCTCGTAACTCTTTCCCAAGTAAAACCCTCAGGAAAGGACTGTTTAAAGAAATCAGGAATGCCTTTCG
GGTACTTGATAAAAGTACGGCTGCCATACATGAACGACGTGGCAAGAATGTCAAAGGCAAATGGCAGGGG
TCCTCCCTCGATGACTTTGATCCTCATGGTTTGAGTTCCCATGTACGGATTGCCTTCTCCTTCACCTGTG
CATTTGAATTGGTGGCCGTTGACCGAACCTTCCATGACCACCTTCATACGC
